>Addgene plasmid #137007 | AAV-SYN_mCherry-KIX-mCherry | addgene full sequence | sequence record 272049 | Addgene NGS Result
CCTGCAGGCAGCTGCGCGCTCGCTCGCTCACTGAGGCCGCCCGGGCGTCGGGCGACCTTTGGTCGCCCGG
CCTCAGTGAGCGAGCGAGCGCGCAGAGAGGGAGTGGCCAACTCCATCACTAGGGGTTCCTGCGGCCGCAC
GCGTATTACCGCCATGCATTAGTTATTAATAGTAATCAATTACGGGGTCTGCAGAGGGCCCTGCGTATGA
GTGCAAGTGGGTTTTAGGACCAGGATGAGGCGGGGTGGGGGTGCCTACCTGACGACCGACCCCGACCCAC
TGGACAAGCACCCAACCCCCATTCCCCAAATTGCGCATCCCCTATCAGAGAGGGGGAGGGGAAACAGGAT
GCGGCGAGGCGCGTGCGCACTGCCAGCTTCAGCACCGCGGACAGTGCCTTCGCCCCCGCCTGGCGGCGCG
CGCCACCGCCGCCTCAGCACTGAAGGCGCGCTGACGTCACTCGCCGGTCCCCCGCAAACTCCCCTTCCCG
GCCACCTTGGTCGCGTCCGCGCCGCCGCCGGCCCAGCCGGACCGCACCACGCGAGGCGCGAGATAGGGGG
GCACGGGCGCGACCATCTGCGCTGCGGCGCCGGCGACTCAGCGCTGCCTCAGTCTGCGGTGGGCAGCGGA
GGAGTCGTGTCGTGCCTGAGAGCGCAGTCGAATTGGCTAGCGCTACCGGTCGCCACCATGGTGAGCAAGG
GCGAGGAGGACAACATGGCCATCATCAAGGAGTTCATGCGCTTCAAGGTGCACATGGAGGGCTCCGTGAA
CGGCCACGAGTTCGAGATCGAGGGCGAGGGCGAGGGCCGCCCCTACGAGGGCACCCAGACCGCCAAGCTG
AAGGTGACCAAGGGCGGCCCCCTGCCCTTCGCCTGGGACATCCTGTCCCCTCAGTTCATGTACGGCTCCA
AGGCCTACGTGAAGCACCCCGCCGACATCCCCGACTACTTGAAGCTGTCCTTCCCCGAGGGCTTCAAGTG
GGAGCGCGTGATGAACTTCGAGGACGGCGGCGTGGTGACCGTGACCCAGGACTCCTCCCTGCAGGACGGC
GAGTTCATCTACAAGGTGAAGCTGCGCGGCACCAACTTCCCCTCCGACGGCCCCGTAATGCAGAAGAAGA
CCATGGGCTGGGAGGCCTCCTCCGAGCGGATGTACCCCGAGGACGGCGCCCTGAAGGGCGAGATCAAGCA
GAGGCTGAAGCTGAAGGACGGCGGCCACTACGACGCCGAGGTCAAGACCACCTACAAGGCCAAGAAGCCC
GTGCAGCTGCCCGGCGCCTACAACGTCAACATCAAGCTGGACATCACCTCCCACAACGAGGACTACACCA
TCGTGGAACAGTACGAGCGCGCCGAGGGCCGCCACTCCACCGGCGGCATGGACGAGCTGTACAAGTCCGG
ACTCAGATCTCGAGCTCAAGCTTCGAATTGGCATGAACATGTGACTCAGGACCTACGGAGTCATCTAGTC
CATAAACTCGTTCAAGCCATCTTCCCAACTCCAGACCCTGCAGCTCTGAAAGATCGCCGCATGGAGAACC
TGGTTGCCTATGCTAAGAAAGTGGAGGGAGACATGTATGAGTCTGCTAATAGCAGGGATGAATACTATCA
TTTATTAGCAGAGAAAATCTATAAAATACAAAAATCTGCAGTCGACGGTACCGCGGGCCCGGGATCCGGA
ATGGTGAGCAAGGGCGAGGAGGACAACATGGCCATCATCAAGGAGTTCATGCGCTTCAAGGTGCACATGG
AGGGCTCCGTGAACGGCCACGAGTTCGAGATCGAGGGCGAGGGCGAGGGCCGCCCCTACGAGGGCACCCA
GACCGCCAAGCTGAAGGTGACCAAGGGCGGCCCCCTGCCCTTCGCCTGGGACATCCTGTCCCCTCAGTTC
ATGTACGGCTCCAAGGCCTACGTGAAGCACCCCGCCGACATCCCCGACTACTTGAAGCTGTCCTTCCCCG
AGGGCTTCAAGTGGGAGCGCGTGATGAACTTCGAGGACGGCGGCGTGGTGACCGTGACCCAGGACTCCTC
CCTGCAGGACGGCGAGTTCATCTACAAGGTGAAGCTGCGCGGCACCAACTTCCCCTCCGACGGCCCCGTA
ATGCAGAAGAAGACCATGGGCTGGGAGGCCTCCTCCGAGCGGATGTACCCCGAGGACGGCGCCCTGAAGG
GCGAGATCAAGCAGAGGCTGAAGCTGAAGGACGGCGGCCACTACGACGCCGAGGTCAAGACCACCTACAA
GGCCAAGAAGCCCGTGCAGCTGCCCGGCGCCTACAACGTCAACATCAAGCTGGACATCACCTCCCACAAC
GAGGACTACACCATCGTGGAACAGTACGAGCGCGCCGAGGGCCGCCACTCCACCGGCGGCATGGACGAGC
TGTACAAGTAAGCGGCCGCGACTCTAGATCAAAGCTTGTGGCATCCCTGTGACCCCTCCCCAGTGCCTCT
CCTGGCCCTGGAAGTTGCCACTCCAGTGCCCACCAGCCTTGTCCTAATAAAATTAAGTTGCATCATTTTG
TCTGACTAGGTGTCCTTCTATAATATTATGGGGTGGAGGGGGGTGGTATGGAGCAAGGGGCAAGTTGGGA
AGACCCAAATTGCTGGGATTACAGGCGTGAACCACTGCTCCCTTCCCTGTCCTTCTGATTTTGTAGGTAA
CCACGTGCGGACCGAGCGGCCGCAGGAACCCCTAGTGATGGAGTTGGCCACTCCCTCTCTGCGCGCTCGC
TCGCTCACTGAGGCCGGGCGACCAAAGGTCGCCCGACGCCCGGGCTTTGCCCGGGCGGCCTCAGTGAGCG
AGCGAGCGCGCAGCTGCCTGCAGGGGCGCCTGATGCGGTATTTTCTCCTTACGCATCTGTGCGGTATTTC
ACACCGCATA
[95 nt withheld, positions 2881-2975]
T
[46 nt withheld, positions 2977-3022]
C
[141 nt withheld, positions 3024-3164]
CCTTTGACGTTGGAGTCCACGTTCTTT
[37 nt withheld, positions 3192-3228]
ACTCTATCTCGGGCTATTCTTTTGATTTATAAGGGATTTTGCCGATTTCGGTCTATTGGTTAAAAAATGA
GCTGATTTAACAAAAATTTAACGCGAATTTTAACAAAATATTAACGTTTACAATTTTATGGTGCACTCTC
AGTACAATCTGCTCTGATGCCGCATAGTTAAGCCAGCCCCGACACCCGCCAACACCCGCTGACGCGCCCT
GACGGGCTTGTCTGCTCCCGGCATCCGCTTACAGACAAGCTGTGACCGTCTCCGGGAGCTGCATGTGTCA
GAGGTTTTCACCGTCATCACCGAAACGCGCGAGACGAAAGGGCCTCGTGATACGCCTATTTTTATAGGTT
AATGTCATGATAATAATGGTTTCTTAGACGTCAGGTGGCACTTTTCGGGGAAATGTGCGCGGAACCCCTA
TTTGTTTATTTTTCTAAATACATTCAAATATGTATCCGCTCATGAGACAATAACCCTGATAAATGCTTCA
ATAATATTGAAAAAGGAAGAGTATGAGTATTCAACATTTCCGTGTCGCCCTTATTCCCTTTTTTGCGGCA
TTTTGCCTTCCTGTTTTTGCTCACCCAGAAACGCTGGTGAAAGTAAAAGATGCTGAAGATCAGTTGGGTG
CACGAGTGGGTTACATCGAACTGGATCTCAACAGCGGTAAGATCCTTGAGAGTTTTCGCCCCGAAGAACG
TTTTCCAATGATGAGCACTTTTAAAGTTCTGCTATGTGGCGCGGTATTATCCCGTATTGACGCCGGGCAA
GAGCAACTCGGTCGCCGCATACACTATTCTCAGAATGACTTGGTTGAGTACTCACCAGTCACAGAAAAGC
ATCTTACGGATGGCATGACAGTAAGAGAATTATGCAGTGCTGCCATAACCATGAGTGATAACACTGCGGC
CAACTTACTTCTGACAACGATCGGAGGACCGAAGGAGCTAACCGCTTTTTTGCACAACATGGGGGATCAT
GTAACTCGCCTTGATCGTTGGGAACCGGAGCTGAATGAAGCCATACCAAACGACGAGCGTGACACCACGA
TGCCTGTAGCAATGGCAACAACGTTGCGCAAACTATTAACTGGCGAACTACTTACTCTAGCTTCCCGGCA
ACAATTAATAGACTGGATGGAGGCGGATAAAGTTGCAGGACCACTTCTGCGCTCGGCCCTTCCGGCTGGC
TGGTTTATTGCTGATAAATCTGGAGCCGGTGAGCGTGGGTCTCGCGGTATCATTGCAGCACTGGGGCCAG
ATGGTAAGCCCTCCCGTATCGTAGTTATCTACACGACGGGGAGTCAGGCAACTATGGATGAACGAAATAG
ACAGATCGCTGAGATAGGTGCCTCACTGATTAAGCATTGGTAACTGTCAGACCAAGTTTACTCATATATA
CTTTAGATTGATTTAAAACTTCATTTTTAATTTAAAAGGATCTAGGTGAAGATCCTTTTTGATAATCTCA
TGACCAAAATCCCTTAACGTGAGTTTTCGTTCCACTGAGCGTCAGACCCCGTAGAAAAGATCAAAGGATC
TTCTTGAGATCCTTTTTTTCTGCGCGTAATCTGCTGCTTGCAAACAAAAAAACCACCGCTACCAGCGGTG
GTTTGTTTGCCGGATCAAGAGCTACCAACTCTTTTTCCGAAGGTAACTGGCTTCAGCAGAGCGCAGATAC
CAAATACTGTTCTTCTAGTGTAGCCGTAGTTAGGCCACCACTTCAAGAACTCTGTAGCACCGCCTACATA
CCTCGCTCTGCTAATCCTGTTACCAGTGGCTGCTGCCAGTGGCGATAAGTCGTGTCTTACCGGGTTGGAC
TCAAGACGATAGTTACCGGATAAGGCGCAGCGGTCGGGCTGAACGGGGGGTTCGTGCACACAGCCCAGCT
TGGAGCGAACGACCTACACCGAACTGAGATACCTACAGCGTGAGCTATGAGAAAGCGCCACGCTTCCCGA
AGGGAGAAAGGCGGACAGGTATCCGGTAAGCGGCAGGGTCGGAACAGGAGAGCGCACGAGGGAGCTTCCA
GGGGGAAACGCCTGGTATCTTTATAGTCCTGTCGGGTTTCGCCACCTCTGACTTGAGCGTCGATTTTTGT
GATGCTCGTCAGGGGGGCGGAGCCTATGGAAAAACGCCAGCAACGCGGCCTTTTTACGGTTCCTGGCCTT
TTGCTGGCCTTTTGCTCACATGT
Features (pLannotate 1.2.2; 18 found; start..end, strand, type, name):
     12..39      +  repeat_region  AAV2 ITR (fragment): inverted terminal repeat of adeno-associated virus serotype 2 inverted
     68..95      +  repeat_region  AAV2 ITR (fragment): inverted terminal repeat of adeno-associated virus serotype 2 inverted
    160..189     +  enhancer       CMV enhancer (fragment): human cytomegalovirus immediate early enhancer
    210..657     +  promoter       hSyn promoter: human synapsin I promoter; confers neuron-specific expression (Kügler et al., 2003)
    688..1395    +  CDS            mCherry: mCherry is a basic (constitutively fluorescent) red fluorescent protein published in 2004, derived from Discosoma sp.. It is reported to be a very rapidly-maturing monomer with low acid sensitivity.
   1396..1429    +  misc_feature   MCS (fragment): multiple cloning site
   1645..1677    +  misc_feature   MCS (fragment): multiple cloning site
   1681..2388    +  CDS            mCherry: mCherry is a basic (constitutively fluorescent) red fluorescent protein published in 2004, derived from Discosoma sp.. It is reported to be a very rapidly-maturing monomer with low acid sensitivity.
   2418..2594    +  polyA_signal   hGH poly(A) signal (fragment): human growth hormone polyadenylation signal
   2594..2652    +  polyA_signal   hGH poly(A) signal (fragment): human growth hormone polyadenylation signal
   2684..2824    +  repeat_region  AAV2 ITR: inverted terminal repeat of adeno-associated virus serotype 2 inverted
   2829..2880    -  misc_feature   bom (fragment): basis of mobility region from pBR322
   2899..3354    +  rep_origin     f1 ori (sequence partly withheld): f1 bacteriophage origin of replication; arrow indicates direction of (+) strand synthesis
   3355..3404    -  misc_feature   bom (fragment): basis of mobility region from pBR322
   3506..3541    -  CDS            rop (fragment): Rop protein, which maintains plasmids at low copy number; rop
   3636..3740    +  promoter       AmpR promoter: bla
   3741..4601    +  CDS            AmpR: β-lactamase; bla; confers resistance to ampicillin, carbenicillin, and related antibiotics
   4772..5360    +  rep_origin     ori: high-copy-number ColE1/pMB1/pBR322/pUC origin of replication
