[The description below was written by a language model from this plasmid's Addgene catalogue record and pLannotate feature annotations shown in this document.]
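Description:
AAV-SYN_mCherry-KIX-mCherry is an adeno-associated virus transfer plasmid for neuron-specific expression in mammalian cells, built on an AAV_pSyn backbone. It is propagated in bacteria as a high-copy plasmid through a ColE1/pUC-type origin and selected with ampicillin via the β-lactamase gene. An f1 phage origin is also present, along with small remnants of pBR322 bom and rop sequences. The expression cassette lies between AAV2 inverted terminal repeats, which allow the intervening DNA to be packaged into recombinant AAV particles. The downstream ITR is annotated in full, whereas only short fragments of the upstream ITR were detected in the sequenced record. This may reflect the difficulty of sequencing these repeats, or partial loss of the repeat, and the record does not distinguish between the two.

The payload is driven by the human synapsin I promoter, which restricts expression to neurons, and is terminated by a human growth hormone polyadenylation signal. The coding region consists of two mCherry copies flanking the KIX domain of rat CREB-binding protein (Crebbp), an insert of about 220 bp. The KIX segment itself is not annotated in the feature table, but it corresponds to the gap between the two multiple-cloning-site fragments that separate the mCherry reading frames. KIX is the CBP domain that binds phosphorylated CREB. According to the record, this tandem mCherry-KIX fusion serves as the acceptor component of the G-CREB sensor, to be paired with a separate donor construct that is not described here. The associated work used the sensor for in vivo imaging of CREB activity in relation to neuronal activity in the mouse brain.
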