Addgene plasmid #137007: AAV-SYN_mCherry-KIX-mCherry
Purpose: AAV backbone, mCherry-KIX acceptor for G-CREB
Depositing lab: Ryohei Yasuda. Depositing organization: Max Planck Florida Institute. Publication: In Vivo Imaging of the Coupling between Neuronal and CREB Activity in the Mouse Brain. Laviv T, Scholl B, Parra-Bueno P, Foote B, Zhang C, Yan L, Hayano Y, Chu J, Yasuda R. Neuron. 2019 Dec 17. pii: S0896-6273(19)31037-2. doi: 10.1016/j.neuron.2019.11.028. PubMed 31883788.
Backbone
  Vector backbone: AAV_pSyn
  Backbone size w/o insert (bp): 4100
  Total vector size (bp): 5500
  Vector type: Mammalian Expression, AAV
Growth in bacteria
  Bacterial resistance: Ampicillin, 100 μg/mL
  Growth temperature: 37°C
  Growth strain: NEB Stable
  Copy number: High Copy
Gene/Insert
  Gene/Insert name: KIX domain
  Species: R. norvegicus (rat)
  Insert size (bp): 220
  GenBank ID: crebbp
  Entrez Gene: Crebbp (a.k.a. CBP, RSTS, RTS)
  Promoter: hSynapsin
  Tag / fusion protein: mCherry (N terminal on insert); mCherry (C terminal on insert)
  Cloning method: Gibson Cloning
  Sequencing primers: 5′ hSyn_For
Resource information
  A portion of this plasmid was derived from a plasmid made by: KIX domain was a gift from Oliver Griesbeck
Terms and licenses: Academic/Nonprofit Terms; Industry Terms: Not Available to Industry
How to cite: AAV-SYN_mCherry-KIX-mCherry was a gift from Ryohei Yasuda (Addgene plasmid # 137007 ; http://n2t.net/addgene:137007 ; RRID:Addgene_137007)
